Addgene plasmid #37299: pCaShs-hopscotch
Depositing lab: Norbert Perrimon. Depositing organization: Harvard Medical School. Publication: Activation of a Drosophila Janus kinase (JAK) causes hematopoietic neoplasia and developmental defects. Harrison DA, Binari R, Nahreini TS, Gilman M, Perrimon N. EMBO J. 1995 Jun 15;14(12):2857-65. PubMed 7796812.
Backbone
  Vector backbone: pCaSpeR-hs
  Backbone size w/o insert (bp): 8900
  Vector type: Insect Expression
Growth in bacteria
  Bacterial resistance: Ampicillin, 100 μg/mL
  Growth temperature: 37°C
  Growth strain: DH5alpha
  Copy number: Unknown
Gene/Insert
  Gene/Insert name: hopscotch (alt name: hop)
  Species: D. melanogaster (fly)
  Insert size (bp): 5100
  Entrez Gene: hop (a.k.a. Dmel_CG1594, 4, CG1594, Dm JAK, DmHD-160, Dmel\CG1594, HD-160, HOP, Hop, Hop1, Hop2, Hpo, JAK, Jak, L4, Tum, Tum-1, d-jak, hop/JAK, jak, l(1)10Be, l(1)G18, l(1)L4, l(1)hop, msvl)
  Promoter: Hsp70
  Cloning method: Restriction Enzyme; 5′ cloning site NotI (unknown if destroyed); 3′ cloning site XbaI (unknown if destroyed)
  Sequencing primers: 5′ pCasper-hs (5'-GCAACTACTGAAATCTGCCAAG-3')
Terms and licenses: Academic/Nonprofit Terms; Industry Terms: Not Available to Industry
Depositor comments: Perrimon Lab plasmid #99
How to cite: pCaShs-hopscotch was a gift from Norbert Perrimon (Addgene plasmid # 37299 ; http://n2t.net/addgene:37299 ; RRID:Addgene_37299)
