[The description below was written by a language model from this plasmid's Addgene catalogue record.]
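Description:
pCaShs-hopscotch is an insect expression plasmid built on the pCaSpeR-hs backbone (about 8.9 kb without insert), carrying an insert of roughly 5.1 kb encoding the Drosophila melanogaster gene hopscotch (hop). It is propagated in E. coli under ampicillin selection; the copy number is recorded as unknown, and no feature table accompanies the entry, so the bacterial origin and the exact arrangement of backbone elements are not itemised. pCaSpeR-family vectors are generally known as P-element transformation vectors that carry a mini-white eye-colour marker for identifying transgenic flies, but these parts are not explicitly listed here and should be confirmed against the sequence.

The hop insert was cloned by restriction digestion between NotI at the 5′ end and XbaI at the 3′ end (it is not recorded whether either site survives) and is placed under the Hsp70 promoter. This heat-shock promoter is largely silent at normal temperatures and strongly induced by a temperature shift, so expression of the transgene can be switched on at chosen developmental times. hop encodes the fly Janus kinase (JAK), the tyrosine kinase of the JAK/STAT signalling pathway. No epitope tags, reporters or mutations are noted, and the record does not say whether the insert is cDNA or genomic.

The associated publication concerns activation of Drosophila JAK causing hematopoietic neoplasia and developmental defects. This is consistent with using the plasmid for inducible hop expression to study the consequences of JAK activity or to rescue hop mutants.
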