>Addgene plasmid #37299 | pCaShs-hopscotch | addgene partial sequence | sequence record 50469 | hspP-F 5'-gcttcgtctacggagcgaca-3'
GTCGCTAAGCGAAAGCTAAGCAAATAAACAAGCGCAGCTGAACAAGCTAAACAATCTGCAGTAAAGTGCA
AGTTAAAGTGAATCAATTAAAAGTAACCAGCAACCAAGTAAATCAACTGCAACTACTGAAATCTGCCAAG
AAGTAATTATTGAATACAAGAAGAGAACTCTGAATAGGGAATTGGGAATTCGTTAACAGATCTGCGGCCG
CGTAAGGAAACTGCTCCAGCCAAGGAACTGGGCTTGCAGGAGCAGCAGATAGCACCCAGCCCACAAGGGA
CCACTCACCGACAATCCTCTCATGGCCCTGGCCAACGGGGGAGAGGATAGAATGGACGACAGCAGCAGCG
GACGCACTTCGCTGGCGGACAGCGCCAGCCTGACGAACTCCTCGCTGCGCAGCGGCACCTCCTCGCAGAG
CATCCACACCAACGATGGCACAATCCGTGTGTTCAACTTCACCACCGGCGAATTTGAGCGTTTCCATCCC
AACATGCTGTGCGAGGAGATCTGCAATACGATGTGCCGCCAGCTGGGCATTGCACCAATTGCCCAGCTGC
TCTACGGAATACGGGAGCACTCGACATCGCGACGTCCCTCGCCGCTGGTGCGTTTGGATCTGACGTGGTG
CCTGCCCGGCGAGCGACTCAACTGCCAGCTGGTCTATTGCTTTCGGATGCGTTTCCGTGTGCCCGAATTG
GATAGCCAGCTGGAGTTGATCGATGGACGGAGCCACAAGTTCCTCTACCGCCAAATGCGCTACGATATGC
GGACCGAGCAAATCCCGGAGATTCGCTATCCGGAGCACAAGGACAAATCAACGGGACTGGCC
